Addgene plasmid #204087: pBP-R_CchJ-MCD2
Purpose: Type 0 RBS part
Depositing lab: Mikhail Shapiro. Depositing organization: California Institute of Technology.
Backbone
  Vector backbone: pSB1C3
  Backbone manufacturer: iGEM
  Vector type: Bacterial Expression
Growth in bacteria
  Bacterial resistance: Chloramphenicol, 25 μg/mL
  Growth temperature: 37°C
  Growth strain: NEB Stable
  Copy number: High Copy
Gene/Insert
  Gene/Insert name: CchJ ribozyme MCD2 strong RBS
  Species: Synthetic
  Mutation: None
  Cloning method: Gibson Cloning
Terms and licenses: Academic/Nonprofit Terms; Industry Terms: Not Available to Industry
How to cite: pBP-R_CchJ-MCD2 was a gift from Mikhail Shapiro (Addgene plasmid # 204087 ; http://n2t.net/addgene:204087 ; RRID:Addgene_204087)
