[The description below was written by a language model from this plasmid's Addgene catalogue record and pLannotate feature annotations shown in this document.]
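Description:
pBP-R_CchJ-MCD2 is a small (about 2.2 kb) bacterial part-storage plasmid built on the iGEM pSB1C3 backbone. It carries a single modular element described in the record as a "Type 0 RBS part". It replicates in E. coli from a high-copy ColE1/pMB1-type origin. Selection is with chloramphenicol, through the cat (chloramphenicol acetyltransferase) gene, which is driven by its native cat promoter and followed by the lambda t0 terminator.

The synthetic insert, introduced by Gibson cloning, is named "CchJ ribozyme MCD2 strong RBS". The feature table annotates a type III hammerhead ribozyme of roughly 80 nt in this position, which corresponds to the CchJ ribozyme. The MCD2 ribosome binding site is not separately annotated, but it presumably lies in the short unannotated stretch just downstream of the ribozyme. In general, a self-cleaving ribozyme placed ahead of an RBS acts as an insulator. It cuts off the variable 5' leader contributed by whichever promoter sits upstream, so translation initiation depends less on promoter context. The record describes the MCD2 element only as a strong RBS.

The part is flanked by a putative bacterial terminator upstream and the his operon terminator downstream, as is typical of pSB1C3, and these shield the cloning site from read-through transcription. No promoter or coding sequence accompanies the part. Despite the "bacterial expression" vector type, the plasmid therefore serves as a source of a reusable ribozyme-RBS module for assembling larger expression constructs in a hierarchical cloning scheme. The record does not specify the assembly standard or the flanking restriction or overhang sites.
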