Features (pLannotate 1.2.2; 7 found; start..end, strand, type, name):
    181..275     -  terminator     lambda t0 terminator: transcription terminator from phage lambda
    299..955     -  CDS            cat: CAT_ECOLX - Experimental evidence at protein level: Swiss-Prot protein existence level 1. This enzyme is an effector of chloramphenicol resistance in bacteria. From Escherichia coli. This protein is used as a marker in many commonly used cloning vectors, such as pACYC184.
    956..1053    -  promoter       cat promoter: promoter of the E. coli cat gene encoding chloramphenicol acetyltransferase
   1139..1182    -  terminator     bacterial terminator: putative bacterial transcription terminator
   1197..1279    +  ncRNA          Hammerhead 3: Accession: RF00008 - Hammerhead ribozyme (type III)
   1341..1398    +  terminator     his operon terminator: This putative transcriptin terminator from the E. coli his operon has a 2-bp deletion introduced during synthesis. Its efficiency has not been determined.
   1593..2181    -  rep_origin     ori: high-copy-number ColE1/pMB1/pBR322/pUC origin of replication
>Addgene plasmid #204087 | pBP-R_CchJ-MCD2 | addgene full sequence | sequence record 418217 | Addgene NGS Result
AGATCCTTTGATCTTTTCTACGGGGTCTGACGCTCAGTGGAACGAAAACTCACGTTAAGGGATTTTGGTC
ATGAGATTATCAAAAAGGATCTTCACCTAGATCCTTTTAAATTAAAAATGAAGTTTTAAATCAATCTAAA
GTATATATGAGTAAACTTGGTCTGACAGCTCGAGGCTTGGATTCTCACCAATAAAAAACGCCCGGCGGCA
ACCGAGCGTTCTGAACAAATCCAGATGGAGTTCTGAGGTCATTACTGGATCTATCAACAGGAGTCCAAGC
GAGCTCGATATCAAATTACGCCCCGCCCTGCCACTCATCGCAGTACTGTTGTAATTCATTAAGCATTCTG
CCGACATGGAAGCCATCACAAACGGCATGATGAACCTGAATCGCCAGCGGCATCAGCACCTTGTCGCCTT
GCGTATAATATTTGCCCATGGTGAAAACGGGGGCGAAGAAGTTGTCCATATTGGCCACGTTTAAATCAAA
ACTGGTGAAACTCACCCAGGGATTGGCTGACACGAAAAACATATTCTCAATAAACCCTTTAGGGAAATAG
GCCAGGTTTTCACCGTAACACGCCACATCTTGCGAATATATGTGTAGAAACTGCCGGAAATCGTCGTGGT
ATTCACTCCAGAGCGATGAAAACGTTTCAGTTTGCTCATGGAAAACGGTGTAACAAGGGTGAACACTATC
CCATATCACCAGCTCACCGTCTTTCATTGCCATACGAAATTCCGGATGAGCATTCATCAGGCGGGCAAGA
ATGTGAATAAAGGCCGGATAAAACTTGTGCTTATTTTTCTTTACGGTCTTTAAAAAGGCCGTAATATCCA
GCTGAACGGTCTGGTTATAGGTACATTGAGCAACTGACTGAAATGCCTCAAAATGTTCTTTACGATGCCA
TTGGGATATATCAACGGTGGTATATCCAGTGATTTTTTTCTCCATTTTAGCTTCCTTAGCTCCTGAAAAT
CTCGATAACTCAAAAAATACGCCCGGTAGTGATCTTATTTCATTATGGTGAAAGTTGGAACCTCTTACGT
GCCCGATCAACTCGAGTGCCACCTGACGTCTAAGAAACCATTATTATCATGACATTAACCTATAAAAATA
GGCGTATCACGAGGCAGAATTTCAGATAAAAAAAATCCTTAGCTTTCGCTAAGGATGATTTCGGTCTCAG
TACAGAGTTCCAGTCGAGACCTGAAGTGGGTTTCCTGATGAGGCTGTGGAGAGAGCGAAAGCTTTACTCC
CGCACAAGCCGAAACTGGAACCTCTACAAATAATTTTGTTTAACCTCTTAATCATGCTAAGGATCGTTTC
ATAAGAGACCTCCGGCAAAAAAGGGCAAGGTGTCACCACCCTGCCCTTTTTCTTTAAAACCGAAAAGATT
ACTTCGCGTTATGCAGGCTTCCTCGCTCACTGACTCGCTGCGCTCGGTCGTTCGGCTGCGGCGAGCGGTA
TCAGCTCACTCAAAGGCGGTAATACGGTTATCCACAGAATCAGGGGATAACGCAGGAAAGAACATGTGAG
CAAAAGGCCAGCAAAAGGCCAGGAACCGTAAAAAGGCCGCGTTGCTGGCGTTTTTCCACAGGCTCCGCCC
CCCTGACGAGCATCACAAAAATCGACGCTCAAGTCAGAGGTGGCGAAACCCGACAGGACTATAAAGATAC
CAGGCGTTTCCCCCTGGAAGCTCCCTCGTGCGCTCTCCTGTTCCGACCCTGCCGCTTACCGGATACCTGT
CCGCCTTTCTCCCTTCGGGAAGCGTGGCGCTTTCTCATAGCTCACGCTGTAGGTATCTCAGTTCGGTGTA
GGTCGTTCGCTCCAAGCTGGGCTGTGTGCACGAACCCCCCGTTCAGCCCGACCGCTGCGCCTTATCCGGT
AACTATCGTCTTGAGTCCAACCCGGTAAGACACGACTTATCGCCACTGGCAGCAGCCACTGGTAACAGGA
TTAGCAGAGCGAGGTATGTAGGCGGTGCTACAGAGTTCTTGAAGTGGTGGCCTAACTACGGCTACACTAG
AAGAACAGTATTTGGTATCTGCGCTCTGCTGAAGCCAGTTACCTTCGGAAAAAGAGTTGGTAGCTCTTGA
TCCGGCAAACAAACCACCGCTACCAGCGGTGGTTTTTTTGTTTGCAAGCAGCAGATTACGCGCAGAAAAA
AAGGATCTCAAGA
